>Addgene plasmid #166568 | pME-mKate2-P2A-TurboID-NS | addgene full sequence | sequence record 342344 | Addgene NGS Result
CTTTCCTGCGTTATCCCCTGATTCTGTGGATAACCGTATTACCGCCTTTGAGTGAGCTGATACCGCTCGC
CGCAGCCGAACGACCGAGCGCAGCGAGTCAGTGAGCGAGGAAGCGGAAGAGCGCCCAATACGCAAACCGC
CTCTCCCCGCGCGTTGGCCGATTCATTAATGCAGCTGGCACGACAGGTTTCCCGACTGGAAAGCGGGCAG
TGAGCGCAACGCAATTAATACGCGTACCGCTAGCCAGGAAGAGTTTGTAGAAACGCAAAAAGGCCATCCG
TCAGGATGGCCTTCTGCTTAGTTTGATGCCTGGCAGTTTATGGCGGGCGTCCTGCCCGCCACCCTCCGGG
CCGTTGCTTCACAACGTTCAAATCCGCTCCCGGCGGATTTGTCCTACTCAGGAGAGCGTTCACCGACAAA
CAACAGATAAAACGAAAGGCCCAGTCTTCCGACTGAGCCTTTCGTTTTATTTGATGCCTGGCAGTTCCCT
ACTCTCGCGTTAACGCTAGCATGGATGTTTTCCCAGTCACGACGTTGTAAAACGACGGCCAGTCTTAAGC
TCGGGCCCCAAATAATGATTTTATTTTGACTGATAGTGACCTGTTCGTTGCAACAAATTGATGAGCAATG
CTTTTTTATAATGCCAACTTTGTACAAAAAAGCAGGCTGCCACCATGGTGAGCGAGCTGATTAAGGAGAA
CATGCACATGAAGCTGTACATGGAGGGCACCGTGAACAACCACCACTTCAAGTGCACATCCGAGGGCGAA
GGCAAGCCCTACGAGGGCACCCAGACCATGAGAATCAAGGCGGTCGAGGGCGGCCCTCTCCCCTTCGCCT
TCGACATCCTGGCTACCAGCTTCATGTACGGCAGCAAAACCTTCATCAACCACACCCAGGGCATCCCCGA
CTTCTTTAAGCAGTCCTTCCCCGAGGGCTTCACATGGGAGAGAGTCACCACATACGAAGACGGGGGCGTG
CTGACCGCTACCCAGGACACCAGCCTCCAGGACGGCTGCCTCATCTACAACGTCAAGATCAGAGGGGTGA
ACTTCCCATCCAACGGCCCTGTGATGCAGAAGAAAACACTCGGCTGGGAGGCCTCCACCGAGACCCTGTA
CCCCGCTGACGGCGGCCTGGAAGGCAGAGCCGACATGGCCCTGAAGCTCGTGGGCGGGGGCCACCTGATC
TGCAACTTGAAGACCACATACAGATCCAAGAAACCCGCTAAGAACCTCAAGATGCCCGGCGTCTACTATG
TGGACAGAAGACTGGAAAGAATCAAGGAGGCCGACAAAGAGACCTACGTCGAGCAGCACGAGGTGGCTGT
GGCCAGATACTGCGACCTCCCTAGCAAACTGGGGCACAGACCTAGGGGCAGCGGCGCCACCAACTTCAGC
CTGCTGAAGCAGGCCGGCGACGTGGAGGAGAACCCCGGCCCCGCCCCCGGCAGCCTCGAGGAGCAGAAAC
TGATAAGCGAAGAGGACCTGAAAGACAATACAGTCCCCTTGAAGCTGATTGCCCTTCTGGCAAATGGCGA
ATTCCACAGCGGGGAGCAACTGGGCGAAACGTTGGGCATGAGTAGAGCAGCGATAAACAAACATATACAA
ACGCTGAGGGATTGGGGTGTAGACGTGTTCACCGTTCCGGGCAAGGGCTATAGTTTGCCCGAACCGATAC
CACTTCTGAACGCCAAACAAATATTGGGTCAACTGGATGGAGGATCAGTAGCAGTTCTTCCTGTGGTCGA
CTCTACTAACCAATATCTGCTGGATCGGATCGGGGAACTGAAATCTGGCGATGCATGCATAGCTGAGTAC
CAGCAGGCTGGACGGGGATCTCGAGGAAGGAAATGGTTTTCCCCGTTTGGGGCCAACCTCTATCTCTCTA
TGTTCTGGAGGTTGAAACGTGGCCCTGCTGCCATCGGCTTGGGGCCTGTCATTGGTATTGTTATGGCGGA
GGCGTTGCGTAAACTTGGAGCGGATAAAGTGAGGGTTAAATGGCCAAACGATTTGTATCTTCAAGACCGC
AAGTTGGCTGGTATACTGGTAGAACTCGCAGGGATTACAGGAGATGCGGCTCAGATTGTGATCGGTGCCG
GTATTAACGTCGCGATGCGTAGGGTAGAGGAGTCCGTGGTCAATCAGGGTTGGATTACGCTGCAAGAGGC
TGGAATCAATCTCGACAGAAACACACTTGCAGCCACGCTTATTCGGGAATTGAGGGCTGCTCTTGAACTT
TTTGAACAGGAAGGGTTGGCACCTTACCTGCCGCGCTGGGAAAAGCTGGATAATTTCATAAATCGGCCCG
TCAAGCTCATAATCGGGGACAAGGAAATTTTCGGCATATCACGCGGCATCGACAAGCAGGGGGCACTGCT
GTTGGAACAGGACGGAGTCATAAAGCCCTGGATGGGTGGTGAGATTAGCCTTCGATCTGCGGAGAAAGTC
GACCCAGCTTTCTTGTACAAAGTTGGCATTATAAGAAAGCATTGCTTATCAATTTGTTGCAACGAACAGG
TCACTATCAGTCAAAATAAAATCATTATTTGCCATCCAGCTGATATCCCCTATAGTGAGTCGTATTACAT
GGTCATAGCTGTTTCCTGGCAGCTCTGGCCCGTGTCTCAAAATCTCTGATGTTACATTGCACAAGATAAA
AATATATCATCATGAACAATAAAACTGTCTGCTTACATAAACAGTAATACAAGGGGTGTTATGAGCCATA
TTCAACGGGAAACGTCGAGGCCGCGATTAAATTCCAACATGGATGCTGATTTATATGGGTATAAATGGGC
TCGCGATAATGTCGGGCAATCAGGTGCGACAATCTATCGCTTGTATGGGAAGCCCGATGCGCCAGAGTTG
TTTCTGAAACATGGCAAAGGTAGCGTTGCCAATGATGTTACAGATGAGATGGTCAGACTAAACTGGCTGA
CGGAATTTATGCCTCTTCCGACCATCAAGCATTTTATCCGTACTCCTGATGATGCATGGTTACTCACCAC
TGCGATCCCCGGAAAAACAGCATTCCAGGTATTAGAAGAATATCCTGATTCAGGTGAAAATATTGTTGAT
GCGCTGGCAGTGTTCCTGCGCCGGTTGCATTCGATTCCTGTTTGTAATTGTCCTTTTAACAGCGATCGCG
TATTTCGTCTCGCTCAGGCGCAATCACGAATGAATAACGGTTTGGTTGATGCGAGTGATTTTGATGACGA
GCGTAATGGCTGGCCTGTTGAACAAGTCTGGAAAGAAATGCATAAACTTTTGCCATTCTCACCGGATTCA
GTCGTCACTCATGGTGATTTCTCACTTGATAACCTTATTTTTGACGAGGGGAAATTAATAGGTTGTATTG
ATGTTGGACGAGTCGGAATCGCAGACCGATACCAGGATCTTGCCATCCTATGGAACTGCCTCGGTGAGTT
TTCTCCTTCATTACAGAAACGGCTTTTTCAAAAATATGGTATTGATAATCCTGATATGAATAAATTGCAG
TTTCATTTGATGCTCGATGAGTTTTTCTAATCAGAATTGGTTAATTGGTTGTAACACTGGCAGAGCATTA
CGCTGACTTGACGGGACGGCGCAAGCTCATGACCAAAATCCCTTAACGTGAGTTACGCGTCGTTCCACTG
AGCGTCAGACCCCGTAGAAAAGATCAAAGGATCTTCTTGAGATCCTTTTTTTCTGCGCGTAATCTGCTGC
TTGCAAACAAAAAAACCACCGCTACCAGCGGTGGTTTGTTTGCCGGATCAAGAGCTACCAACTCTTTTTC
CGAAGGTAACTGGCTTCAGCAGAGCGCAGATACCAAATACTGTTCTTCTAGTGTAGCCGTAGTTAGGCCA
CCACTTCAAGAACTCTGTAGCACCGCCTACATACCTCGCTCTGCTAATCCTGTTACCAGTGGCTGCTGCC
AGTGGCGATAAGTCGTGTCTTACCGGGTTGGACTCAAGACGATAGTTACCGGATAAGGCGCAGCGGTCGG
GCTGAACGGGGGGTTCGTGCACACAGCCCAGCTTGGAGCGAACGACCTACACCGAACTGAGATACCTACA
GCGTGAGCTATGAGAAAGCGCCACGCTTCCCGAAGGGAGAAAGGCGGACAGGTATCCGGTAAGCGGCAGG
GTCGGAACAGGAGAGCGCACGAGGGAGCTTCCAGGGGGAAACGCCTGGTATCTTTATAGTCCTGTCGGGT
TTCGCCACCTCTGACTTGAGCGTCGATTTTTGTGATGCTCGTCAGGGGGGCGGAGCCTATGGAAAAACGC
CAGCAACGCGGCCTTTTTACGGTTCCTGGCCTTTTGCTGGCCTTTTGCTCACATGTT
Features (pLannotate 1.2.2; 11 found; start..end, strand, type, name):
    121..213     +  CDS            lacI (fragment): lac repressor; lacI; The lac repressor binds to the lac operator to inhibit transcription in E. coli. This inhibition can be relieved by adding lactose or isopropyl-β-D-thiogalactopyranoside (IPTG).
    268..295     -  terminator     rrnB T2 terminator: transcription terminator T2 from the E. coli rrnB gene
    427..470     +  terminator     rrnB T1 terminator: Escherichia coli rrnB; transcription terminator T1 from the E. coli rrnB gene
    517..553     -  CDS            lacZα (fragment): LacZα fragment of β-galactosidase; lacZ fragment
    569..668     +  protein_bind   attL1: mutant version of attL; recombination site for the Gateway® LR reaction LR Clonase™
    675..1370    +  CDS            mKate2: mKate2 is a basic (constitutively fluorescent) red fluorescent protein published in 2009, derived from Entacmaea quadricolor. It is reported to be a rapidly-maturing monomer with moderate acid sensitivity.
   1488..2447    +  CDS            birA: BIRA_ECOLI - Also known as bioR, dhbB. Experimental evidence at protein level: Swiss-Prot protein existence level 1. Acts both as a biotin--[acetyl-CoA-carboxylase] ligase and a biotin-operon repressor. In the presence of ATP, BirA activates biotin to form the BirA-biotinyl-5'-adenylate (BirA-bio-5'-AMP or holoBirA) complex. HoloBirA can either transfer the biotinyl moiety to the biotin carboxyl carrier protein (BCCP) subunit of acetyl-CoA carboxylase, or bind to the biotin operator site and inhibit transcription of the operon. From Escherichia coli (strain K12).
   2452..2551    -  protein_bind   attL2: mutant version of attL; recombination site for the Gateway® LR reaction LR Clonase™
   2569..2587    -  promoter       T7 promoter: promoter for bacteriophage T7 RNA polymerase
   2721..3530    +  CDS            KanR: aminoglycoside phosphotransferase; aph(3')-Ia; confers resistance to kanamycin in bacteria or G418 (Geneticin®) in eukaryotes
   3677..4265    +  rep_origin     ori: high-copy-number ColE1/pMB1/pBR322/pUC origin of replication
