[The description below was written by a language model from this plasmid's Addgene catalogue record and pLannotate feature annotations shown in this document.]
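Description:
pME-mKate2-P2A-TurboID-NS is a Multisite Gateway middle entry clone built on the pDONR 221 backbone, about 4.3 kb in the sequenced record. It is a bacterial cloning intermediate rather than an expression vector. It is maintained in E. coli at high copy through a ColE1/pUC-type origin and selected with kanamycin via an aminoglycoside phosphotransferase gene. The rrnB T1 and T2 terminators upstream of the cassette are standard pDONR elements that insulate the insert from read-through transcription. The short lacI and lacZα matches and the T7 promoter flanking the cassette are backbone remnants, not functional parts of the payload.

The insert lies between attL1 and attL2, the sites used in an LR Clonase reaction to combine this middle element with 5' (promoter) and 3' entry clones in a destination vector. It encodes the monomeric red fluorescent protein mKate2, then a P2A self-cleaving peptide, which falls in the unannotated gap between the two coding features. Next comes TurboID, which the annotation software labels as birA because TurboID is an engineered, promiscuous variant of the E. coli biotin ligase. Ribosomal skipping at P2A should yield mKate2 and TurboID as separate proteins from one transcript, so red fluorescence marks the cells that express the ligase. No promoter for eukaryotic expression is present, so it must be supplied by recombination. The "NS" suffix probably means no stop codon, allowing fusion to a 3' element, but the record does not say so. The associated work concerns proximity-dependent biotin labelling for in vivo proteomic mapping in zebrafish.
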