Addgene plasmid #166568: pME-mKate2-P2A-TurboID-NS
Purpose: Multisite Gateway middle entry clone encoding TurboID with mKate2 marker. Parton lab clone IYN
Depositing lab: Rob Parton. Depositing organization: University of Queensland, Institute for Molecular Bioscience. Publication: In vivo proteomic mapping through GFP-directed proximity-dependent biotin labelling in zebrafish. Xiong Z, Lo HP, McMahon KA, Martel N, Jones A, Hill MM, Parton RG, Hall TE. Elife. 2021 Feb 16;10. pii: 64631. doi: 10.7554/eLife.64631. PubMed 33591275.
Backbone
  Vector backbone: pDONR 221
  Vector type: multisite gateway entry clone
Growth in bacteria
  Bacterial resistance: Kanamycin, 50 μg/mL
  Growth temperature: 37°C
  Growth strain: DH5alpha
  Copy number: High Copy
Gene/Insert
  Gene/Insert name: mKate2-P2A-TurboID
Terms and licenses: Academic/Nonprofit Terms; Industry Terms: Not Available to Industry
How to cite: pME-mKate2-P2A-TurboID-NS was a gift from Rob Parton (Addgene plasmid # 166568 ; http://n2t.net/addgene:166568 ; RRID:Addgene_166568)
